Addgene plasmid #59746: pcDNA-EGFP-ELYS-polyA
Purpose: Express EGFP-ELYS in mammalian cells (CMV promoter). Also suitable for in vitro transcription (T7 promoter) for injecting mRNA into oocytes.
Depositing lab: Yi Zhang. Publication: Nucleosome assembly is required for nuclear pore complex assembly in mouse zygotes. Inoue A, Zhang Y. Nat Struct Mol Biol. 2014 Jul;21(7):609-16. doi: 10.1038/nsmb.2839. Epub 2014 Jun 8. PubMed 24908396.
Backbone
  Vector backbone: pcDNA3.1-polyA
  Vector type: Mammalian Expression
Growth in bacteria
  Bacterial resistance: Ampicillin, 100 μg/mL
  Growth temperature: 37°C
  Growth strain: XL10 Gold
  Copy number: High Copy
Gene/Insert
  Gene/Insert name: EGFP-ELYS
  Species: M. musculus (mouse)
  Promoter: CMV and T7
  Tag / fusion protein: EGFP (N terminal on insert)
  Cloning method: Ligation Independent Cloning
  Sequencing primers: 5′ CACTGCTTACTGGCTTATCG; 3′ CCAAACTTTTATTTGTGCACAT
Terms and licenses: Academic/Nonprofit Terms; Industry Terms: Not Available to Industry
How to cite: pcDNA-EGFP-ELYS-polyA was a gift from Yi Zhang (Addgene plasmid # 59746 ; http://n2t.net/addgene:59746 ; RRID:Addgene_59746)
