[The description below was written by a language model from this plasmid's Addgene catalogue record and pLannotate feature annotations shown in this document.]
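Description:
pcDNA-EGFP-ELYS-polyA is a 13,082 bp mammalian expression plasmid built on a pcDNA3.1-polyA backbone. It is maintained in E. coli at high copy through a ColE1/pUC-type origin and selected with ampicillin via the β-lactamase (AmpR) gene and its own promoter. The backbone also carries an f1 phage origin and an SV40 early promoter–driven neomycin phosphotransferase (neo) cassette with an SV40 polyadenylation signal, which in pcDNA3.1-type vectors allows G418 selection of transfected mammalian cells. Several short annotated fragments (HIV-1 LTR, TEF1 promoter, ble, lacI and a second SV40 promoter piece) are small partial matches from automated annotation and probably not functional elements.

The payload is a single open reading frame in which EGFP is fused directly to the N-terminus of mouse ELYS (gene Ahctf1). ELYS is a large protein required for assembling nuclear pore complexes on chromatin as nuclei reform after mitosis, and is thought to act by recruiting the Nup107-160 subcomplex. The fusion sits downstream of the CMV immediate-early enhancer and promoter, with a T7 promoter placed between CMV and the coding sequence, and is followed by the bovine growth hormone polyadenylation signal. This arrangement gives two modes of use: CMV-driven expression of the fluorescent fusion after transfection of mammalian cells, and T7-driven in vitro transcription to make mRNA for injection into oocytes. The backbone name suggests an encoded poly(A) tract for such transcripts, although the feature table does not annotate one. The associated work concerns nuclear pore complex assembly in mouse zygotes, consistent with using the construct to follow ELYS localisation in live cells.
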