Features (pLannotate 1.2.2; 22 found; start..end, strand, type, name):
     36..80      -  misc_feature   bom (fragment): basis of mobility region from pBR322
    235..614     +  enhancer       CMV enhancer: human cytomegalovirus immediate early enhancer
    615..818     +  promoter       CMV promoter: human cytomegalovirus (CMV) immediate early promoter
    814..847     +  LTR            5' LTR (truncated) (fragment): truncated 5' long terminal repeat (LTR) from HIV-1
    863..881     +  promoter       T7 promoter: promoter for bacteriophage T7 RNA polymerase
    934..1650    +  CDS            EGFP: EGFP is a basic (constitutively fluorescent) green fluorescent protein published in 1996, derived from Aequorea victoria. It is reported to be a rapidly-maturing weak dimer with moderate acid sensitivity.
   1651..8370    +  CDS            Ahctf1: ELYS_MOUSE - Also known as Elys. Experimental evidence at protein level: Swiss-Prot protein existence level 1. Required for the assembly of a functional nuclear pore complex (NPC) on the surface of chromosomes as nuclei form at the end of mitosis. May initiate NPC assembly by binding to chromatin and recruiting the Nup107-160 subcomplex of the NPC. Also required for the localization of the Nup107-160 subcomplex of the NPC to the kinetochore during mitosis and for the completion of cytokinesis (By similarity). Has also been proposed to function as a transcription factor which may play a specifi
   8441..8462    +  promoter       TEF1 promoter (fragment): S. cerevisiae TEF1; promoter for EF-1α
   8676..8900    +  polyA_signal   bGH poly(A) signal: bovine growth hormone polyadenylation signal
   8904..8925    +  promoter       SV40 promoter (fragment): SV40 enhancer and early promoter
   8946..9374    +  rep_origin     f1 ori (sequence partly withheld): f1 bacteriophage origin of replication; arrow indicates direction of (+) strand synthesis
   9388..9718    +  promoter       SV40 promoter: SV40 enhancer and early promoter
   9785..10576   +  CDS            neo: KKA2_KLEPN - Also known as kan, nptII. Experimental evidence at protein level: Swiss-Prot protein existence level 1. Resistance to kanamycin, neomycin, paromomycin, ribostamycin, butirosin and gentamicin B. From Klebsiella pneumoniae.
  10602..10760   +  CDS            ble (fragment): BLE_KLEPN - Experimental evidence at protein level: Swiss-Prot protein existence level 1. Binding protein with a strong affinity to the bleomycin family of antibiotics. Binds to CL990; an antimitotic-antibiotic compound. From Klebsiella pneumoniae.
  10755..10876   +  polyA_signal   SV40 poly(A) signal: SV40 polyadenylation signal
  10947..10969   -  protein_bind   lac operator (fragment): The lac repressor binds to the lac operator to inhibit transcription in E. coli. This inhibition can be relieved by adding lactose or isopropyl-β-D-thiogalactopyranoside (IPTG). lac repressor encoded by lacI
  10973..11003   -  promoter       lac promoter: promoter for the E. coli lac operon
  11018..11039   -  protein_bind   CAP binding site: CAP binding activates transcription in the presence of cAMP. E. coli catabolite activator protein
  11052..11144   -  CDS            lacI (fragment): lac repressor; lacI; The lac repressor binds to the lac operator to inhibit transcription in E. coli. This inhibition can be relieved by adding lactose or isopropyl-β-D-thiogalactopyranoside (IPTG).
  11327..11915   -  rep_origin     ori: high-copy-number ColE1/pMB1/pBR322/pUC origin of replication
  12086..12946   -  CDS            AmpR: β-lactamase; bla; confers resistance to ampicillin, carbenicillin, and related antibiotics
  12947..13051   -  promoter       AmpR promoter: bla
>Addgene plasmid #59746 | pcDNA-EGFP-ELYS-polyA | depositor full sequence | sequence record 94050 | pcDNA-EGFP-ELYS-polyA sequence 13082 bps
GACGGATCGGGAGATCTCCCGATCCCCTATGGTCGACTCTCAGTACAATCTGCTCTGATGCCGCATAGTT
AAGCCAGTATCTGCTCCCTGCTTGTGTGTTGGAGGTCGCTGAGTAGTGCGCGAGCAAAATTTAAGCTACA
ACAAGGCAAGGCTTGACCGACAATTGCATGAAGAATCTGCTTAGGGTTAGGCGTTTTGCGCTGCTTCGCG
ATGTACGGGCCAGATATACGCGTTGACATTGATTATTGACTAGTTATTAATAGTAATCAATTACGGGGTC
ATTAGTTCATAGCCCATATATGGAGTTCCGCGTTACATAACTTACGGTAAATGGCCCGCCTGGCTGACCG
CCCAACGACCCCCGCCCATTGACGTCAATAATGACGTATGTTCCCATAGTAACGCCAATAGGGACTTTCC
ATTGACGTCAATGGGTGGACTATTTACGGTAAACTGCCCACTTGGCAGTACATCAAGTGTATCATATGCC
AAGTACGCCCCCTATTGACGTCAATGACGGTAAATGGCCCGCCTGGCATTATGCCCAGTACATGACCTTA
TGGGACTTTCCTACTTGGCAGTACATCTACGTATTAGTCATCGCTATTACCATGGTGATGCGGTTTTGGC
AGTACATCAATGGGCGTGGATAGCGGTTTGACTCACGGGGATTTCCAAGTCTCCACCCCATTGACGTCAA
TGGGAGTTTGTTTTGGCACCAAAATCAACGGGACTTTCCAAAATGTCGTAACAACTCCGCCCCATTGACG
CAAATGGGCGGTAGGCGTGTACGGTGGGAGGTCTATATAAGCAGAGCTCTCTGGCTAACTAGAGAACCCA
CTGCTTACTGGCTTATCGAAATTAATACGACTCACTATAGGGAGACCCAAGCTGGCTAGTTAAGCTTCGA
ATTCGGATCCACCGGTCGCCACCATGGTGAGCAAGGGCGAGGAGCTGTTCACCGGGGTGGTGCCCATCCT
GGTCGAGCTGGACGGCGACGTGAACGGCCACAAGTTCAGCGTGTCCGGAGAGGGCGAGGGCGATGCCACC
TACGGCAAGCTGACCCTGAAGTTCATCTGCACCACCGGCAAGCTGCCCGTGCCCTGGCCCACCCTCGTGA
CCACCCTGACCTACGGCGTGCAGTGCTTCAGCCGCTACCCCGACCACATGAAGCAGCACGACTTCTTCAA
GTCCGCCATGCCCGAAGGCTACGTCCAGGAGCGCACCATCTTCTTCAAGGACGACGGCAACTACAAGACC
CGCGCCGAGGTGAAGTTCGAGGGCGACACCCTGGTGAACCGCATCGAGCTGAAGGGCATCGACTTCAAGG
AGGACGGCAACATCCTGGGGCACAAGCTGGAGTACAACTACAACAGCCACAACGTCTATATCATGGCCGA
CAAGCAGAAGAACGGCATCAAGGTGAACTTCAAGATCCGCCACAACATCGAGGACGGCAGCGTGCAGCTC
GCCGACCACTACCAGCAGAACACCCCCATCGGCGACGGCCCCGTGCTGCTGCCCGACAACCACTACCTGA
GCACCCAGTCCGCCCTGAGCAAAGACCCCAACGAGAAGCGCGATCACATGGTCCTGCTGGAGTTCGTGAC
CGCCGCCGGGATCACTCACGGCATGGACGAGCTGTACAAGCAAGACTTGACAGCTCAAGTGACTAGTGAT
CTCCTGCATTTCCCAGAAGTGACTATTGAAGCTCTTGGAGAAGATGAGATAACATTAGAGTCCGTGCTTC
GTGGAAAGTTTGCTGCAGGGAAAAATGGACTAGCATGCTTAGCTTGTGGTCCACAACTTGAAGTTGTAAA
CTCCTTAACAGGAGAGCGGTTATCTGCATATAGATTCAGTGGAGTAAATGAACAGCCTCCTGTAGTCCTT
GCAGTGAAAGAATTCTCTTGGCATAAGAGGACTGGATTGTTAATAGGATTGGAAGAAGCAGATGGGAGTG
TTCTTTGTCTTTATGACCTTGGTATATCAAGAGTGGTCAAAGCAGTTGTTCTTCCTGGAAGGGTAACAGC
TATCGAGCCTATAATTAACCATGGAGGAGCCAGTGCGAGTACCCAGCATTTACATCCAAGTCTCCGGTGG
CTTTTTGGCGTGGCCGCTGTGGTGACTGATGTTGGACAGATCCTTCTTATTGACCTGTGTTTGGATGACT
TGTCCTGCAGTCAGAATGAAGTTGAGGCATCAGACCTTGAAGTTATCACTGGTATCCCAGCTGAAGTACC
ACACATCAGAGAGAGAGTGATGAGAGAGGGGCGCCACCTGTGCTTCCAGTTAGTAAGCCCATTGGGAGTA
GCCATTTCTACTCTGAGTTACATCAACAGGACAAATCAGCTTGCTGTGGGTTTTTCTGATGGCTACTTAG
CACTTTGGAACATGAAAAGCATGAAAAGAGAATACTATACACAGTTGGAAGGTGGAAGGGTTCCTGTCCA
TGCAGTTGCCTTTCAAGAGCCTGAGAATGATCCTCGTAACTGCTGTTATTTATGGGCTGTTCAGTCCACA
CAAGATAGTGAAGGGGATGTTTTGAGTTTGCATCTGCTTCAGCTGGCTTTTGGTGATAGAAAATGTTTGG
CATCAGGGCAAATTTTATATGAGGGATTAGAATACTGCGAAGAAAGATATACACTGGATCTAGCAGGTGG
CACGTTCCCCTTAAGGGGACAAACTAGTAATACCAAATTGTTGGGATGCCAGAGTATAGAGAGATTTCCA
TCTCATGGAGACAGAGAAGAAAGTATGAGAGAAGCTCTGTCTCCCGATACCAGCGTTTCTGTCTTTACCT
GGCAAGTGAATATATATGGACAGGGAAAGCCTTCTGTGTATTTAGGGCTATTTGACATAAATCGTTGGTA
TCATGCACAAATGCCCGATTCTTTAAGATCAGGAGAATCTCTGCATAATTGCTCTTATTTTGCGTTGTGG
TCATTGGATTCGGTTGTAAGTAGGACTTCTCCACATCACATCTTGGACATACTAGTACATGAGAGGAGTT
TAAACCGAGGGGTTCCTCCTTCCTACCCACCTCCAGAGCAATTTTTTAACCCAAGTACTTTTAATTTTGA
TGCCACTTGTTTGTTAGACTCTGGAGTTATCCATGTAACTTGTGCTGGATTTCAGAAGGAGACTTTGACA
TTTTTAAAGAAATCAGGACCAACTCTTAATGAAGTCATTCCTGATAGTTATAATCGATGTCTTGTTGCTG
GTCTCCTCTCACCAAGACTTATTGATATTCAGCCTTCCAGTTTAAGTCAAGAAGAACAATTAGAAGCTAT
ATTGTCAGCAGCAATTCAGACAAGTTCCTTGGGACTTTTGACTGGTTACATCAGAACATGGATAATAGAA
GAACAACCAAATTCTGCTGCTAATCTACGATTTGTTCTTGAGTGGACATGGAATAAAGTGGTTCTCACAA
AAGAAGAGTTTGATAGGCTTTGTGTGCCGCTGTTTGACGGTTCGTGTCGTTTTATTGACCCACAGACTAT
TCAGTCTATCCAGCAGTGCCATTTACTGCTTAGCAACCTTAGTACAGTCTTAAGCTGTTTTGCAATGGAG
GCCCAGGGTATCACTGAGAGAGGACTGGTGGACTTGAGCAACAAGCACATGGTCACCCAGCTTCTCTGTC
AGTACGCACACATGGTTCTGTGGTTCTGCCACTCGGGACTTCTGCCCGAAGGCTTAGATGATGCTCTGCA
GCTGTCAAGACTACGCTACAACTACCCTGTAATTCAGAACTACTATACAAGTCGTCGGCAGAAGTCTGAG
CGCTCACCCAGAGGGAAGTGGAACCACGACTGCTTGATGATTGATGGATTAGTCTCTCAACTAGGAGATG
AAGTTGAGAAGTTGTGGAAGCGGGACGAAGGTGGCACAGGAAGATACCCTCCTGCTAGCATCCACGCATT
ACTTGATATATATTTATTAGACAACATTACCGAAGCAAGCAAACATGCTATTACCATTTATTTGCTGCTT
GATATTATGTATTCCTTTCCAAATAAAACGGATACCCCCATTGAATCTTTCCCAACTGCCTTTGCTATTT
CTTGGGGCCAAGTTAAGCTAGTTCAAGGATTTTGGCTACTAGATCATAATGACTATGAGAATGGTTTAGA
CCTTCTGTTTCACCCAGTTACTGCAAAGCCTGCATCGTGGCAACATTCAAAGATAATTGAAGCTTTTATG
AGTCAGGGAGAGCACAAACAGGCTCTCCGGTATCTTCAGACAATGAAGCCAACAGTGTCCAGTAGCAATG
AAGTTATCCTTCACCTCACTGTTCTACTTTTTAATAGATGCATGGTTGAGGCCTGGAACTTACTGCGACA
GAATTCAAACAGAGTAAATATAGAGGAATTATTAAAGCACGCTTATGAAGTTTGTCAGGAGATGGGCTTA
ATGGAGGATTTACTGAAGCTGCCATTTACAAACACTGAGCAGGAATGCTTAGTGAAATTTTTACAGTCCA
GTACCAGTGTTGAGAATCATGAATTCCTTCTAGTTCACCATTTACAGCGTGCCAATTATATTTCTGCCTT
GAAACTAAACCAGATTCTGAAGAATAATCTCATGAGTGATCGTGACCCTCGATTGCGGGAAAGATCGGTG
ACTCGAAATTCTATATTAGACCAGTATGGGAAAATCCTACCTAGAGTCCAGAGAAAGTTAGCTGTTGAGC
GAGCTAAGCCTTACCACCTGTCGACATCCTCAGTTTTTCATGAAGTTTCTAGACCCAAACCGTTATCGGC
ATTTCCAAAGAAAGCTATAACTGGAACAGTGTTAACCCGATCTACGTTCATCAGCAATGTTTTATCTAAA
ATTGGAGAGGTGTGGGCAAGTCATGAACCTAGAAATGGCGTCTCACTTTTTAACAGTCCTAAAACAGAAC
AGCCATCTCCTGTAGTACACTCTTTCCCACACCCAGAGCTTCCTGAGGCGTTTGTTGGAACTCCAATTTC
AAATACATCCCAGAGAATTTCTAGATTACTGGATTTGGTTGTCCATCCTGTACCCCAGCCTTCTCAGTGT
TTGGAGTTTATTCAACAAAGTCCCACAAGATCTCCTTTGTGTCTGCTGTCCAGTTCGTTACCATTAAGTT
CACAGTTTAAAAGGCCACATCAGAATACCTCCAGGCCTTCAGAGTTGCTTTTACTTGAGACTCCTCTCAT
AGTTAAGAAAGCTAAATCTTTGGCTCTGTCAGCCACGTCTTCTGGATTTGCCGAGTTTACTCCTCCATCC
ATCCTTAGGTCTGGTCTTCGAACAACACCTTTAGCATCTCCCTCTTTGTCACCTGGAAGATCTCTCACTC
CGCCTTTCAGAGTTAAAGAAACTAGGATTTCATTCATGGAAGAAGGCATGAATACACACTGGACTGATAG
AGCTACAGATGACCGAAATACAAAAGCGTTTGTTAGCACATCTTTCCATAAATGTGGACTTCCAGCAGAA
ACTGAGTGGATGAAGACCAGTGATAAGAATACATATTTTCCTCTGGATGTCCCTGCAAAGGGCCCTCAGA
AAGTGGTGGCAGAGTCACTGGCTACCCATTCAGGAAGGCTGGAGAAACTGGATGTGAGCAAAGAAGACAG
CACAGCTTCCACCAGGTCAGACCAGACCTCCTTAGAGTATCATGACGCACCATCACCAGAAGACTTGGAA
GGTGCTGTTTTTGTGTCTCCCAAGCCAGCATCTTCCTCCACTGAACTAACTACTAATTCAACTCTACAAA
CAGAGAGGGATAATGATAAAGATGCGTTTAAGTCAGAAGGTACTCCTTCACCCGTGAAGAAACAAATAGG
CACGGGAGACGCTGCAGTGGAAGCATTTTCAGAACTGAGTCGCTTAGACCCTGTTGAAAGAGCTGAAGCT
TCTTTTGGTGTGTCGTCAGTCTGTGAAGGGGAAACCTCCACTTCAAACTCCAAGACGTCAGTTCTGGATG
GAATCGTGCCTATTGAGAGCCGAACCTCCATACTTACAGCAGACCACAAAGAGTCTGTGGCCAACACGGT
TGCAGATGTTGAAAGCTCTGGGTCCACCAGCTCCAAGTGCCCGGTTACCTCTGAACGCAGCCTCGGCCAA
AAACTAACATTAAACTTAAAAGAAGATGAAATAGAAGCTCATGTACCAAAGGAGAACGTTGGTTTACCAG
AAGAAAGCCCTCGAATTTCTGCTGCTCCTTCTGATACTCACGAGATTCATCTAATTGGATGTGAAAATCT
TGAAGTTCAAAATTCAGAAGAGGAGGCCAAGAATCTTTCATTTGATGAGTTGTATCCCTTAGGGGCAGAG
AAACTTGAGTATAATCTCAGTACTATTGAGCAGCAGTTTTGTGACTTGCCTGATGACAAAGACTCTGCTG
AATGTGATGCTGCTGAAGTAGACGGGGAACTTTTTGTGGCCCAGAGCAACTTTACCCTGATTTTAGAAGG
TGAAGAAGGAGAAGCTGAGGCAAGTGACTCTGCAGCACCTAATATGTTACCAAAAGCGACCAAGGAAAAA
CCTGTGAGCCACAGGGAACCCCATAATCAGGAGCGCGTTACAGATTTGCCATCTGCTGTGACTGCTGACC
AAGAATCCCACAAGGTAGAGACTTTACCGTATGTGCCTGAACCGGTTAAAGTGGCAATTGCAGAAAATCT
GTTGGATGTAATTAAAGACACCAGAAGTAAGGAAGCAACTCCCGTGGCAGCAGGTGAGGCTGGTGATGAG
GACGGAGCAGTGATAGTCCCAAAGGCTGCACATTCGTCCAGGCTGACAAACTCTACACCGAAGACTGTTA
AGGAACCACGTGCAGAGACTGTAAATACCCGCCAGAGTGATGACATGGTTTCTTCTAGAACTCTCACAAG
AAGGCAGCATGCCCTAAGCCTGAATGTCACATCAGAACAAGAGCCTTCAGCAGTTGCCACTCCTAAGAAG
AGAACTAGAAAAATTAAAGAAACTCCTGAGTCTTCTGAAAGGACCTGTTCTGACCTAAAAGTAGCACCTG
AGAACCAACTGACAGCTCAGAGTCCTCCCGCTCCTAGGAGAGGAAAGAAGAAGGACGTTAGCCAAGGCAC
ACTGCCAAGTTCTGGTGCTGTGGAGCCGGAACCTCAGGGTACGCCGGGAAGACTGAGGCTGAGAACGCAG
CCACCCGAGCCAGCAGCTGAAGAAACTCCTTCTAGAACAAAAGTCAGGCTTTCATCTGTTAGAAAGGGAA
CCCCTAGAAGACTTAAGAAGTCTGTAGAAAATGGGCAAAGTACAGAAATTCTAGATGATCTCAAAGGGAG
TGAGGCAGCAAGTCATGACGGGACTGTCACAGAGCTGAGGAATGCCAAGCTAGAAGATACTCAGAATATG
GAGTATAAACAAGATGAACACAGTGACCAGCAACTGCCTCTAAAACGAAAGAGGGTCAGAGAGAGAGAAG
TTAGTGTGTCAAGTGTGACAGAAGAGCCAAAGCTTGACTCATCCCAGTTGCCTCTTCAGACAGGACTCGA
TGTACCTGCCACCCCTAGGAAACGTGGTAGACCCAGGAAGGTAGTTCCCTTAGAAGCTGATGGTGGCACA
ACTGGTAAGGAACAGACAAGTCCTCAGAAGAAAGATGTTCCGGTTGTCCGGAGATCTACACGGAACACCC
CAGCTAGAAATGTGAGTACTTTAGAAAAATCAGTTTTAGTGCCAAATAAGGAAGCTGCTCTAGTGGTGAC
ATCTAAGAGGAGACCTACAAAGAAGTCTGCAGAGGAAAGCTCAAAAGATCCATCAGCGGCAGTCTCAGAC
TTGGCGGGTGGAGCAGCCCACACAGAGTCCGCTGACCGAAGGGACGGACTGCTTGCCGCCGCTGCTCTCA
CGCCATCTGCCCAGGGCACAAGGACTAGGTCTAGAAGGACCATGTTGTTGACGGACATTTCTGAACCCAA
AACTGAGCCTTTATTTCCTCCTCCTTCAGTGAAGGTTCCAAAGAAAAAATCAAAAGCTGAGAACATGGAG
GCCGCAGCCCAGCTGAAAGAATTGGTGTCAGATATATCTTCTCAGTTTGTTGTTTCCCCTCCTGCCTTGA
GAACCAGGCAGAAAAGTATATCCAATACTTCCAAGCTTCTAGGTGAACTGGAGAGTGACCCTAAACCATT
AGAGATCATAGAACAAAAACCAAAAAGAAGCAGGACTGTGAAGACAAGAGCAAGCAGAAACACAGGAAAA
GGAAGTTCTTGGTCACCTCCTCCTGTAGAAATTAAGCTGGTTTCTCCCTTGGCGAGTCCAGTGGATGAAA
TAAAGACCGGCAAGCCAAGAAAAACTGCAGAAATAGCAGGAAAAACTCTTGGAAGGGGCAGAAAGAAGCC
ATCTTCTTTTCCAAAGCAAATTTTACGCAGGAAAATGCTGTAAGCGGCCGCTCGACTATGGGCACCAAAG
AACCTGTAAACGTTATCTTTTTAAATTGAATGTGCACAAATAAAAGTTTGGAAAAGAAAAAAAAAAAAAA
AAAAAAAAAAAAAAAAAAAAAAAAAAAAAAAAAAAAAAAAAAAAAAAAAAAAAAAAAAAAAAAAAAAAAT
ACGCATCATACGCTGTGGCGTACCTCGAGTCTAGAGGGCCCTTCGAACAAAAACTCATCTCAGAAGAGGA
TCTGAATATGCATACCGGTCATCATCACCATCACCATTGAGTTTAAACCCGCTGATCAGCCTCGACTGTG
CCTTCTAGTTGCCAGCCATCTGTTGTTTGCCCCTCCCCCGTGCCTTCCTTGACCCTGGAAGGTGCCACTC
CCACTGTCCTTTCCTAATAAAATGAGGAAATTGCATCGCATTGTCTGAGTAGGTGTCATTCTATTCTGGG
GGGTGGGGTGGGGCAGGACAGCAAGGGGGAGGATTGGGAAGACAATAGCAGGCATGCTGGGGATGCGGTG
GGCTCTATGGCTTCTGAGGCGGAAAGAACCAGCTGGGGCTCTAGGGGGTATCCCC
[124 nt withheld, positions 8946-9069]
C
[32 nt withheld, positions 9071-9102]
CA
[57 nt withheld, positions 9105-9161]
A
[49 nt withheld, positions 9163-9211]
CCTTTGACGTTGGAGTCCACGTTCTTT
[37 nt withheld, positions 9239-9275]
ACCCTATCTCGGTCTATTCTTTTGATTTATAAGGGATTTTGGGGATTTCGGCCTATTGGTTAAAAAATGA
GCTGATTTAACAAAAATTTAACGCGAATTAATTCTGTGGAATGTGTGTCAGTTAGGGTGTGGAAAGTCCC
CAGGCTCCCCAGGCAGGCAGAAGTATGCAAAGCATGCATCTCAATTAGTCAGCAACCAGGTGTGGAAAGT
CCCCAGGCTCCCCAGCAGGCAGAAGTATGCAAAGCATGCATCTCAATTAGTCAGCAACCATAGTCCCGCC
CCTAACTCCGCCCATCCCGCCCCTAACTCCGCCCAGTTCCGCCCATTCTCCGCCCCATGGCTGACTAATT
TTTTTTATTTATGCAGAGGCCGAGGCCGCCTCTGCCTCTGAGCTATTCCAGAAGTAGTGAGGAGGCTTTT
TTGGAGGCCTAGGCTTTTGCAAAAAGCTCCCGGGAGCTTGTATATCCATTTTCGGATCTGATCAAGAGAC
AGGATGAGGATCGTTTCGCATGATTGAACAAGATGGATTGCACGCAGGTTCTCCGGCCGCTTGGGTGGAG
AGGCTATTCGGCTATGACTGGGCACAACAGACAATCGGCTGCTCTGATGCCGCCGTGTTCCGGCTGTCAG
CGCAGGGGCGCCCGGTTCTTTTTGTCAAGACCGACCTGTCCGGTGCCCTGAATGAACTGCAGGACGAGGC
AGCGCGGCTATCGTGGCTGGCCACGACGGGCGTTCCTTGCGCAGCTGTGCTCGACGTTGTCACTGAAGCG
GGAAGGGACTGGCTGCTATTGGGCGAAGTGCCGGGGCAGGATCTCCTGTCATCTCACCTTGCTCCTGCCG
AGAAAGTATCCATCATGGCTGATGCAATGCGGCGGCTGCATACGCTTGATCCGGCTACCTGCCCATTCGA
CCACCAAGCGAAACATCGCATCGAGCGAGCACGTACTCGGATGGAAGCCGGTCTTGTCGATCAGGATGAT
CTGGACGAAGAGCATCAGGGGCTCGCGCCAGCCGAACTGTTCGCCAGGCTCAAGGCGCGCATGCCCGACG
GCGAGGATCTCGTCGTGACCCATGGCGATGCCTGCTTGCCGAATATCATGGTGGAAAATGGCCGCTTTTC
TGGATTCATCGACTGTGGCCGGCTGGGTGTGGCGGACCGCTATCAGGACATAGCGTTGGCTACCCGTGAT
ATTGCTGAAGAGCTTGGCGGCGAATGGGCTGACCGCTTCCTCGTGCTTTACGGTATCGCCGCTCCCGATT
CGCAGCGCATCGCCTTCTATCGCCTTCTTGACGAGTTCTTCTGAGCGGGACTCTGGGGTTCGCGAAATGA
CCGACCAAGCGACGCCCAACCTGCCATCACGAGATTTCGATTCCACCGCCGCCTTCTATGAAAGGTTGGG
CTTCGGAATCGTTTTCCGGGACGCCGGCTGGATGATCCTCCAGCGCGGGGATCTCATGCTGGAGTTCTTC
GCCCACCCCAACTTGTTTATTGCAGCTTATAATGGTTACAAATAAAGCAATAGCATCACAAATTTCACAA
ATAAAGCATTTTTTTCACTGCATTCTAGTTGTGGTTTGTCCAAACTCATCAATGTATCTTATCATGTCTG
TATACCGTCGACCTCTAGCTAGAGCTTGGCGTAATCATGGTCATAGCTGTTTCCTGTGTGAAATTGTTAT
CCGCTCACAATTCCACACAACATACGAGCCGGAAGCATAAAGTGTAAAGCCTGGGGTGCCTAATGAGTGA
GCTAACTCACATTAATTGCGTTGCGCTCACTGCCCGCTTTCCAGTCGGGAAACCTGTCGTGCCAGCTGCA
TTAATGAATCGGCCAACGCGCGGGGAGAGGCGGTTTGCGTATTGGGCGCTCTTCCGCTTCCTCGCTCACT
GACTCGCTGCGCTCGGTCGTTCGGCTGCGGCGAGCGGTATCAGCTCACTCAAAGGCGGTAATACGGTTAT
CCACAGAATCAGGGGATAACGCAGGAAAGAACATGTGAGCAAAAGGCCAGCAAAAGGCCAGGAACCGTAA
AAAGGCCGCGTTGCTGGCGTTTTTCCATAGGCTCCGCCCCCCTGACGAGCATCACAAAAATCGACGCTCA
AGTCAGAGGTGGCGAAACCCGACAGGACTATAAAGATACCAGGCGTTTCCCCCTGGAAGCTCCCTCGTGC
GCTCTCCTGTTCCGACCCTGCCGCTTACCGGATACCTGTCCGCCTTTCTCCCTTCGGGAAGCGTGGCGCT
TTCTCAATGCTCACGCTGTAGGTATCTCAGTTCGGTGTAGGTCGTTCGCTCCAAGCTGGGCTGTGTGCAC
GAACCCCCCGTTCAGCCCGACCGCTGCGCCTTATCCGGTAACTATCGTCTTGAGTCCAACCCGGTAAGAC
ACGACTTATCGCCACTGGCAGCAGCCACTGGTAACAGGATTAGCAGAGCGAGGTATGTAGGCGGTGCTAC
AGAGTTCTTGAAGTGGTGGCCTAACTACGGCTACACTAGAAGGACAGTATTTGGTATCTGCGCTCTGCTG
AAGCCAGTTACCTTCGGAAAAAGAGTTGGTAGCTCTTGATCCGGCAAACAAACCACCGCTGGTAGCGGTG
GTTTTTTTGTTTGCAAGCAGCAGATTACGCGCAGAAAAAAAGGATCTCAAGAAGATCCTTTGATCTTTTC
TACGGGGTCTGACGCTCAGTGGAACGAAAACTCACGTTAAGGGATTTTGGTCATGAGATTATCAAAAAGG
ATCTTCACCTAGATCCTTTTAAATTAAAAATGAAGTTTTAAATCAATCTAAAGTATATATGAGTAAACTT
GGTCTGACAGTTACCAATGCTTAATCAGTGAGGCACCTATCTCAGCGATCTGTCTATTTCGTTCATCCAT
AGTTGCCTGACTCCCCGTCGTGTAGATAACTACGATACGGGAGGGCTTACCATCTGGCCCCAGTGCTGCA
ATGATACCGCGAGACCCACGCTCACCGGCTCCAGATTTATCAGCAATAAACCAGCCAGCCGGAAGGGCCG
AGCGCAGAAGTGGTCCTGCAACTTTATCCGCCTCCATCCAGTCTATTAATTGTTGCCGGGAAGCTAGAGT
AAGTAGTTCGCCAGTTAATAGTTTGCGCAACGTTGTTGCCATTGCTACAGGCATCGTGGTGTCACGCTCG
TCGTTTGGTATGGCTTCATTCAGCTCCGGTTCCCAACGATCAAGGCGAGTTACATGATCCCCCATGTTGT
GCAAAAAAGCGGTTAGCTCCTTCGGTCCTCCGATCGTTGTCAGAAGTAAGTTGGCCGCAGTGTTATCACT
CATGGTTATGGCAGCACTGCATAATTCTCTTACTGTCATGCCATCCGTAAGATGCTTTTCTGTGACTGGT
GAGTACTCAACCAAGTCATTCTGAGAATAGTGTATGCGGCGACCGAGTTGCTCTTGCCCGGCGTCAATAC
GGGATAATACCGCGCCACATAGCAGAACTTTAAAAGTGCTCATCATTGGAAAACGTTCTTCGGGGCGAAA
ACTCTCAAGGATCTTACCGCTGTTGAGATCCAGTTCGATGTAACCCACTCGTGCACCCAACTGATCTTCA
GCATCTTTTACTTTCACCAGCGTTTCTGGGTGAGCAAAAACAGGAAGGCAAAATGCCGCAAAAAAGGGAA
TAAGGGCGACACGGAAATGTTGAATACTCATACTCTTCCTTTTTCAATATTATTGAAGCATTTATCAGGG
TTATTGTCTCATGAGCGGATACATATTTGAATGTATTTAGAAAAATAAACAAATAGGGGTTCCGCGCACA
TTTCCCCGAAAAGTGCCACCTGACGTC
