>Addgene plasmid #59746 | pcDNA-EGFP-ELYS-polyA | addgene partial sequence | sequence record 96476 | EGFP-C 5'-CATGGTCCTGCTGGAGTTCGTG-3'
GACGAGCTGTACAAGCAAGACTTGACAGCTCAAGTGACTAGTGATCTCCTGCATTTCCCAGAAGTGACTA
TTGAAGCTCTTGGAGAAGATGAGATAACATTAGAGTCCGTGCTTCGTGGAAAGTTTGCTGCAGGGAAAAA
TGGACTAGCATGCTTAGCTTGTGGTCCACAACTTGAAGTTGTAAACTCCTTAACAGGAGAGCGGTTATCT
GCATATAGATTCAGTGGAGTAAATGAACAGCCTCCTGTAGTCCTTGCAGTGAAAGAATTCTCTTGGCATA
AGAGGACTGGATTGTTAATAGGATTGGAAGAAGCAGATGGGAGTGTTCTTTGTCTTTATGACCTTGGTAT
ATCAAGAGTGGTCAAAGCAGTTGTTCTTCCTGGAAGGGTAACAGCTATCGAGCCTATAATTAACCATGGA
GGAGCCAGTGCGAGTACCCAGCATTTACATCCAAGTCTCCGGTGGCTTTTTGGCGTGGCCGCTGTGGTGA
CTGATGTTGGACAGATCCTTCTTATTGACCTGTGTTTGGATGACTTGTCCTGCAGTCAGAATGAAGTTGA
GGCATCAGACCTTGAAGTTATCACTGGTATCCCAGCTGAAGTACCACACATCAGAGAGAGAGTGATGAGA
GAGGGGCGCCACCTGTGCTTCCAGTTAGTAAGCCCATTGGGAGTAGCCATTTCTACTCTGAGTTACATCA
ACAGGACAAATCAGCTTGCTGTGGGTTTTTCTGATGGCTACTTAGCACTTTGGAACATGAA
